Addgene plasmid #121028: T1m
Purpose: MoClo golden gate assembly DE part for T500 terminator Engineered terminator derived from bacteriophage 83; see DOI: 10.1126/science.284.5414.611).
Depositing lab: Richard Murray. Depositing organization: California Institute of Technology.
Backbone
  Vector backbone: DVA
  Backbone size w/o insert (bp): 2100
  Vector type: Synthetic Biology
Growth in bacteria
  Bacterial resistance: Ampicillin, 100 μg/mL
  Growth temperature: 37°C
  Growth strain: JM109
  Copy number: High Copy
Gene/Insert
  Gene/Insert name: T500_noGap, short attachment (T11)
  Species: Synthetic
  Insert size (bp): 49
  Cloning method: Gibson Cloning
  Sequencing primers: 5′ AAATAGGCGTATCACGAGGCA; 3′ TTACCGCCTTTGAGTGAGCTG
Terms and licenses: Academic/Nonprofit Terms; Industry Terms: Not Available to Industry
Depositor comments: Please see Supplemental Documents for annotated Genbank file.
How to cite: T1m was a gift from Richard Murray (Addgene plasmid # 121028 ; http://n2t.net/addgene:121028 ; RRID:Addgene_121028)
