[The description below was written by a language model from this plasmid's Addgene catalogue record and the feature table of its GenBank file.]
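Description:
T1m is a small synthetic-biology part plasmid (2,149 bp in the held sequence record) from an extension of the CIDAR MoClo Golden Gate assembly system. It is built on the DVA destination-vector backbone of about 2.1 kb. The plasmid is propagated in E. coli through a high-copy ColE1/pMB1/pUC-type origin of replication. Selection is with ampicillin, conferred by the bla beta-lactamase gene under its own AmpR promoter. The backbone has no expression cassette, reporter, or elements for hosts other than bacteria, so its role is to store and supply a single basic part.

The payload is a 49 bp synthetic insert named "T500_noGap, short attachment (T11)". It carries the T500 transcription terminator, which the record describes as an engineered terminator derived from a bacteriophage. It is formatted as a "DE" part, meaning that in the MoClo scheme it is released with D and E fusion overhangs. That places it in the terminator position at the 3′ end of a transcription unit, after the promoter, ribosome binding site and coding sequence parts. The insert was introduced by Gibson cloning.

The feature table does not label the T500 insert itself. It likely lies in the roughly 70 bp unannotated gap between the annotated BioBrick suffix and prefix sequences. A separate "putative bacterial transcription terminator" annotated just beyond the prefix appears to be a backbone element rather than the part. The Type IIS restriction sites used for assembly are also not annotated. T1m is typically used as a modular terminator choice when assembling bacterial genetic circuits or expression units.
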