LOCUS       Exported 2149 bp ds-DNA circular SYN 13-MAY-2021
DEFINITION  MoClo golden gate assembly DE part for T500 terminator Engineered
            terminator derived from bacteriophage 83; see DOI:
            10.1126/science.284.5414.611)..
ACCESSION   .
VERSION     .
KEYWORDS    T1m
SOURCE      synthetic DNA construct
  ORGANISM  synthetic DNA construct
REFERENCE   1 (bases 1 to 2149)
  TITLE     CIDAR MoClo Extension
REFERENCE   2 (bases 1 to 2149)
  AUTHORS   .
  TITLE     Direct Submission
  JOURNAL   Exported May 13, 2021 from SnapGene Server 1.1.58
            http://www.snapgene.com
FEATURES             Location/Qualifiers
     source          1..2149
                     /organism="synthetic DNA construct"
                     /mol_type="other DNA"
     primer_bind     37..54
                     /label=L4440
                     /note="L4440 vector, forward primer"
     misc_feature    60..80
                     /label=BioBrick suffix
                     /note="universal suffix for all parts"
     misc_feature    151..172
                     /label=BioBrick prefix
                     /note="BioBrick prefix for parts that do not start with
                     ""ATG"""
     terminator      175..218
                     /label=bacterial terminator
                     /note="putative bacterial transcription terminator"
     primer_bind     complement(222..240)
                     /label=pBRforEco
                     /note="pBR322 vectors, upsteam of EcoRI site, forward
                     primer"
     promoter        308..412
                     /gene="bla"
                     /label=AmpR promoter
     CDS             413..1273
                     /codon_start=1
                     /gene="bla"
                     /product="beta-lactamase"
                     /label=AmpR
                     /note="confers resistance to ampicillin, carbenicillin, and
                     related antibiotics"
                     /translation="MSIQHFRVALIPFFAAFCLPVFAHPETLVKVKDAEDQLGARVGYI
                     ELDLNSGKILESFRPEERFPMMSTFKVLLCGAVLSRIDAGQEQLGRRIHYSQNDLVEYS
                     PVTEKHLTDGMTVRELCSAAITMSDNTAANLLLTTIGGPKELTAFLHNMGDHVTRLDRW
                     EPELNEAIPNDERDTTMPVAMATTLRKLLTGELLTLASRQQLIDWMEADKVAGPLLRSA
                     LPAGWFIADKSGAGERGSRGIIAALGPDGKPSRIVVIYTTGSQATMDERNRQIAEIGAS
                     LIKHW"
     primer_bind     complement(631..650)
                     /label=Amp-R
                     /note="Ampicillin resistance gene, reverse primer"
     rep_origin      1444..2032
                     /direction=RIGHT
                     /label=ori
                     /note="high-copy-number ColE1/pMB1/pBR322/pUC origin of
                     replication"
     primer_bind     1933..1952
                     /label=pBR322ori-F
                     /note="pBR322 origin, forward primer"
ORIGIN
        1 gctgataccg ctcgccgcag ccgaacgacc gagcgcagcg agtcagtgag cgaggaagcc
       61 tgcagcggcc gctactagta ggtctctaag ctctcaagga cagaaaagcc cgcctttcgg
      121 cgggctttga gtaccttgag acccactagt ctctagaagc ggccgcgaat tccagaaatc
      181 atccttagcg aaagctaagg atttttttta tctgaaattc tgcctcgtga tacgcctatt
      241 tttataggtt aatgtcatga taataatggt ttcttagacg tcaggtggca cttttcgggg
      301 aaatgtgcgc ggaaccccta tttgtttatt tttctaaata cattcaaata tgtatccgct
      361 catgagacaa taaccctgat aaatgcttca ataatattga aaaaggaaga gtatgagtat
      421 tcaacatttc cgtgtcgccc ttattccctt ttttgcggca ttttgccttc ctgtttttgc
      481 tcacccagaa acgctggtga aagtaaaaga tgctgaagat cagttgggtg cacgagtggg
      541 ttacatcgaa ctggatctca acagcggtaa gatccttgag agttttcgcc ccgaagaacg
      601 ttttccaatg atgagcactt ttaaagttct gctatgtggc gcggtattat cccgtattga
      661 cgccgggcaa gagcaactcg gtcgccgcat acactattct cagaatgact tggttgagta
      721 ctcaccagtc acagaaaagc atcttacgga tggcatgaca gtaagagaat tatgcagtgc
      781 tgccataacc atgagtgata acactgcggc caacttactt ctgacaacga tcggaggacc
      841 gaaggagcta accgcttttt tgcacaacat gggggatcat gtaactcgcc ttgatcgttg
      901 ggaaccggag ctgaatgaag ccataccaaa cgacgagcgt gacaccacga tgcctgtagc
      961 aatggcaaca acgttgcgca aactattaac tggcgaacta cttactctag cttcccggca
     1021 acaattaata gactggatgg aggcggataa agttgcagga ccacttctgc gctcggccct
     1081 tccggctggc tggtttattg ctgataaatc tggagccggt gagcgtgggt cgcgcggtat
     1141 cattgcagca ctggggccag atggtaagcc ctcccgtatc gtagttatct acacgacggg
     1201 gagtcaggca actatggatg aacgaaatag acagatcgct gagataggtg cctcactgat
     1261 taagcattgg taactgtcag accaagttta ctcatatata ctttagattg atttaaaact
     1321 tcatttttaa tttaaaagga tctaggtgaa gatccttttt gataatctca tgaccaaaat
     1381 cccttaacgt gagttttcgt tccactgagc gtcagacccc gtagaaaaga tcaaaggatc
     1441 ttcttgagat cctttttttc tgcgcgtaat ctgctgcttg caaacaaaaa aaccaccgct
     1501 accagcggtg gtttgtttgc cggatcaaga gctaccaact ctttttccga aggtaactgg
     1561 cttcagcaga gcgcagatac caaatactgt tcttctagtg tagccgtagt taggccacca
     1621 cttcaagaac tctgtagcac cgcctacata cctcgctctg ctaatcctgt taccagtggc
     1681 tgctgccagt ggcgataagt cgtgtcttac cgggttggac tcaagacgat agttaccgga
     1741 taaggcgcag cggtcgggct gaacgggggg ttcgtgcaca cagcccagct tggagcgaac
     1801 gacctacacc gaactgagat acctacagcg tgagctatga gaaagcgcca cgcttcccga
     1861 agggagaaag gcggacaggt atccggtaag cggcagggtc ggaacaggag agcgcacgag
     1921 ggagcttcca gggggaaacg cctggtatct ttatagtcct gtcgggtttc gccacctctg
     1981 acttgagcgt cgatttttgt gatgctcgtc aggggggcgg agcctgtgga aaaacgccag
     2041 caacgcggcc tttttacggt tcctggcctt ttgctggcct tttgctcaca tgttctttcc
     2101 tgcgttatcc cctgattctg tggataaccg tattaccgcc tttgagtga
//
