>Addgene plasmid #121028 | T1m | depositor partial sequence | sequence record 230110 | insert sequence
AGGTACTCAAAGCCCGCCGAAAGGCGGGCTTTTCTGTCCTTGAGAGCTT
